Addgene plasmid #121029: T2m
Purpose: MoClo golden gate assembly DE part for Eck120033736 (164.6x-strength natural terminator; see DOI: 10.1038/nmeth.2515) - Please see Supplemental Documents for annotated Genbank file
Depositing lab: Richard Murray.
Backbone
  Vector backbone: DVA
  Backbone size w/o insert (bp): 2100
  Vector type: Synthetic Biology
Growth in bacteria
  Bacterial resistance: Ampicillin, 100 μg/mL
  Growth temperature: 37°C
  Growth strain: JM109
  Copy number: High Copy
Gene/Insert
  Gene/Insert name: ECK120033736 (164.6x Voigt terminator), short attachment
  Species: Synthetic
  Insert size (bp): 71
  Cloning method: Gibson Cloning
  Sequencing primers: 5′ AAATAGGCGTATCACGAGGCA; 3′ TTACCGCCTTTGAGTGAGCTG
Terms and licenses: Academic/Nonprofit Terms; Industry Terms: Not Available to Industry
How to cite: T2m was a gift from Richard Murray (Addgene plasmid # 121029 ; http://n2t.net/addgene:121029 ; RRID:Addgene_121029)
