[The description below was written by a language model from this plasmid's Addgene catalogue record and pLannotate feature annotations shown in this document.]
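Description:
T2m is a small synthetic-biology part plasmid that stores a single transcriptional terminator as a module for MoClo Golden Gate assembly. It is built on the DVA backbone (about 2.1 kb; the sequenced record is 2,171 nt), a minimal bacterial cloning vector carrying a high-copy ColE1/pUC-type origin of replication and a β-lactamase gene driven by its native bla promoter, so it is propagated in E. coli under ampicillin selection. The feature table also shows a putative bacterial terminator in the backbone just upstream of the cloning region, which likely helps insulate the part from read-through transcription, along with BioBrick prefix and suffix sequences that flank the insert position.

The payload is a 71 bp synthetic insert encoding ECK120033736, a natural E. coli terminator reported in a large-scale terminator characterisation study as having a termination strength of 164.6-fold, here in a version described as having a "short attachment". The insert itself was not recognised by the automated annotation, but the roughly 90 nt gap between the BioBrick prefix and suffix is consistent with its location. It is designated a "DE" part, meaning that in this MoClo scheme it is released with the D and E fusion overhangs, so that it ligates in the terminator slot at the end of a transcription unit, after promoter, ribosome binding site and coding sequence parts. The specific Type IIS enzyme and overhang sequences are not given in the record. The plasmid has no expression function of its own. It serves as a reusable donor of a strong terminator for the modular construction of bacterial genetic circuits and expression cassettes.
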