Features (pLannotate 1.2.2; 6 found; start..end, strand, type, name):
     42..85      -  terminator     bacterial terminator: putative bacterial transcription terminator
     88..109     +  misc_feature   BioBrick prefix: BioBrick prefix for parts that do not start with "ATG"
    202..222     +  misc_feature   BioBrick suffix: universal suffix for all parts
    399..987     -  rep_origin     ori: high-copy-number ColE1/pMB1/pBR322/pUC origin of replication
   1158..2018    -  CDS            AmpR: β-lactamase; bla; confers resistance to ampicillin, carbenicillin, and related antibiotics
   2019..2123    -  promoter       AmpR promoter: bla
>Addgene plasmid #121029 | T2m | addgene full sequence | sequence record 238076 | Addgene NGS Result
CATGACATTAACCTATAAAAATAGGCGTATCACGAGGCAGAATTTCAGATAAAAAAAATCCTTAGCTTTC
GCTAAGGATGATTTCTGGAATTCGCGGCCGCTTCTAGAGACTAGTGGGTCTCAAGGTCTAACGCATGAGA
AAGCCCCCGGAAGATCACCTTCCGGGGGCTTTTTTATTGCGCCCTTGAGAGCTTAGAGACCTACTAGTAG
CGGCCGCTGCAGGCTTCCTCGCTCACTGACTCGCTGCGCTCGGTCGTTCGGCTGCGGCGAGCGGTATCAG
CTCACTCAAAGGCGGTAATACGGTTATCCACAGAATCAGGGGATAACGCAGGAAAGAACATGTGAGCAAA
AGGCCAGCAAAAGGCCAGGAACCGTAAAAAGGCCGCGTTGCTGGCGTTTTTCCACAGGCTCCGCCCCCCT
GACGAGCATCACAAAAATCGACGCTCAAGTCAGAGGTGGCGAAACCCGACAGGACTATAAAGATACCAGG
CGTTTCCCCCTGGAAGCTCCCTCGTGCGCTCTCCTGTTCCGACCCTGCCGCTTACCGGATACCTGTCCGC
CTTTCTCCCTTCGGGAAGCGTGGCGCTTTCTCATAGCTCACGCTGTAGGTATCTCAGTTCGGTGTAGGTC
GTTCGCTCCAAGCTGGGCTGTGTGCACGAACCCCCCGTTCAGCCCGACCGCTGCGCCTTATCCGGTAACT
ATCGTCTTGAGTCCAACCCGGTAAGACACGACTTATCGCCACTGGCAGCAGCCACTGGTAACAGGATTAG
CAGAGCGAGGTATGTAGGCGGTGCTACAGAGTTCTTGAAGTGGTGGCCTAACTACGGCTACACTAGAAGA
ACAGTATTTGGTATCTGCGCTCTGCTGAAGCCAGTTACCTTCGGAAAAAGAGTTGGTAGCTCTTGATCCG
GCAAACAAACCACCGCTGGTAGCGGTGGTTTTTTTGTTTGCAAGCAGCAGATTACGCGCAGAAAAAAAGG
ATCTCAAGAAGATCCTTTGATCTTTTCTACGGGGTCTGACGCTCAGTGGAACGAAAACTCACGTTAAGGG
ATTTTGGTCATGAGATTATCAAAAAGGATCTTCACCTAGATCCTTTTAAATTAAAAATGAAGTTTTAAAT
CAATCTAAAGTATATATGAGTAAACTTGGTCTGACAGTTACCAATGCTTAATCAGTGAGGCACCTATCTC
AGCGATCTGTCTATTTCGTTCATCCATAGTTGCCTGACTCCCCGTCGTGTAGATAACTACGATACGGGAG
GGCTTACCATCTGGCCCCAGTGCTGCAATGATACCGCGCGACCCACGCTCACCGGCTCCAGATTTATCAG
CAATAAACCAGCCAGCCGGAAGGGCCGAGCGCAGAAGTGGTCCTGCAACTTTATCCGCCTCCATCCAGTC
TATTAATTGTTGCCGGGAAGCTAGAGTAAGTAGTTCGCCAGTTAATAGTTTGCGCAACGTTGTTGCCATT
GCTACAGGCATCGTGGTGTCACGCTCGTCGTTTGGTATGGCTTCATTCAGCTCCGGTTCCCAACGATCAA
GGCGAGTTACATGATCCCCCATGTTGTGCAAAAAAGCGGTTAGCTCCTTCGGTCCTCCGATCGTTGTCAG
AAGTAAGTTGGCCGCAGTGTTATCACTCATGGTTATGGCAGCACTGCATAATTCTCTTACTGTCATGCCA
TCCGTAAGATGCTTTTCTGTGACTGGTGAGTACTCAACCAAGTCATTCTGAGAATAGTGTATGCGGCGAC
CGAGTTGCTCTTGCCCGGCGTCAATACGGGATAATACCGCGCCACATAGCAGAACTTTAAAAGTGCTCAT
CATTGGAAAACGTTCTTCGGGGCGAAAACTCTCAAGGATCTTACCGCTGTTGAGATCCAGTTCGATGTAA
CCCACTCGTGCACCCAACTGATCTTCAGCATCTTTTACTTTCACCAGCGTTTCTGGGTGAGCAAAAACAG
GAAGGCAAAATGCCGCAAAAAAGGGAATAAGGGCGACACGGAAATGTTGAATACTCATACTCTTCCTTTT
TCAATATTATTGAAGCATTTATCAGGGTTATTGTCTCATGAGCGGATACATATTTGAATGTATTTAGAAA
AATAAACAAATAGGGGTTCCGCGCACATTTCCCCGAAAAGTGCCACCTGACGTCTAAGAAACCATTATTA
T
