>Addgene plasmid #121029 | T2m | depositor partial sequence | sequence record 230112 | insert sequence
AGGTCTAACGCATGAGAAAGCCCCCGGAAGATCACCTTCCGGGGGCTTTTTTATTGCGCCCTTGAGAGCT
T
